>Addgene plasmid #110014 | pHH0103_GNAI3_G-alpha | addgene full sequence | sequence record 215926 | Addgene NGS Result
TTGACAATTAATCATCGGCTCGTATAATGTGTGGAATTGTGAGCGGATAACAATTTCACACAGGAAACAG
CCAGTCCGTTTAGGTGTTTTCACGAGCACTTCACCAACAAGGACCATAGATTATGAAAATCGAAGAACAC
CATCACCATCACCATTCCAGCGGTAAGCTTATGTCCCCTATACTAGGTTATTGGAAAATTAAGGGCCTTG
TGCAACCCACTCGACTTCTTTTGGAATATCTTGAAGAAAAATATGAAGAGCATTTGTATGAGCGCGATGA
AGGTGATAAATGGCGAAACAAAAAGTTTGAATTGGGTTTGGAGTTTCCCAATCTTCCTTATTATATTGAT
GGTGATGTTAAATTAACACAGTCTATGGCCATCATACGTTATATAGCTGACAAGCACAACATGTTGGGTG
GTTGTCCAAAAGAGCGTGCAGAGATTTCAATGCTTGAAGGAGCGGTTTTGGATATTAGATACGGTGTTTC
GAGAATTGCATATAGTAAAGACTTTGAAACTCTCAAAGTTGATTTTCTTAGCAAGCTACCTGAAATGCTG
AAAATGTTCGAAGATCGTTTATGTCATAAAACATATTTAAATGGTGATCATGTAACCCATCCTGACTTCA
TGTTGTATGACGCTCTTGATGTTGTTTTATACATGGACCCAATGTGCCTGGATGCGTTCCCAAAATTAGT
TTGTTTTAAAAAACGTATTGAAGCTATCCCACAAATTGATAAGTACTTGAAATCCAGCAAGTATATAGCA
TGGCCTTTGCAGGGCTGGCAAGCCACGTTTGGTGGTGGCGACCATCCTCCAAAATCGGATCTGGAAGTTC
TGTTCCAGGGGCCCCTGTCCAGCGGTCTGGTTCCGCGTGGTTCCGGTACCGCGGCCCAGCCGGCCGGCTG
CACCCTGAGCGCGGAAGATAAAGCGGCCGTTGAACGTTCTAAAATGATTGATCGTAACCTGCGCGAAGAC
GGTGAAAAAGCAGCTAAAGAAGTTAAACTGCTGCTGCTGGGTGCAGGTGAAAGCGGTAAATCTACCATCG
TCAAACAGATGAAAATCATCCATGAAGATGGTTACTCCGAAGACGAATGTAAACAGTATAAAGTGGTTGT
CTACAGTAATACGATTCAATCCATTATCGCCATTATCCGTGCAATGGGCCGCCTGAAAATCGATTTTGGT
GAAGCGGCCCGTGCCGATGACGCACGTCAGCTGTTCGTCCTGGCTGGCAGCGCGGAAGAAGGTGTCATGA
CCCCGGAACTGGCTGGCGTGATTAAACGTCTGTGGCGCGATGGCGGTGTGCAGGCATGCTTTAGCCGTTC
TCGCGAATATCAACTGAACGACAGTGCCTCCTATTACCTGAATGATCTGGACCGCATTTCACAGTCGAAC
TACATCCCGACCCAGCAAGATGTTCTGCGTACGCGCGTCAAAACCACGGGCATTGTGGAAACCCATTTCA
CGTTCAAAGATCTGTACTTCAAAATGTTCGACGTTGGCGGTCAACGTTCAGAACGCAAAAAATGGATCCA
CTGCTTTGAAGGTGTGACCGCTATTATCTTCTGTGTTGCGCTGTCGGATTACGACCTGGTGCTGGCGGAA
GATGAAGAAATGAACCGTATGCATGAATCAATGAAACTGTTCGACTCGATCTGTAACAACAAATGGTTCA
CCGAAACGAGCATTATCCTGTTTCTGAACAAAAAAGACCTGTTTGAAGAAAAAATCAAACGCAGTCCGCT
GACCATCTGCTATCCGGAATACACCGGCTCCAACACGTATGAAGAAGCAGCTGCGTACATTCAGTGTCAA
TTTGAAGATCTGAATCGTCGCAAAGACACCAAAGAAATCTATACCCACTTCACGTGCGCCACCGATACGA
AAAATGTGCAGTTTGTTTTCGATGCAGTCACGGACGTGATCATCAAAAACAACCTGAAAGAATGTGGTCT
GTACGCGGCCGCATA
[142 nt withheld, positions 1976-2117]
C
[98 nt withheld, positions 2119-2216]
AGTTTGTACTGGTGACGAAACTCAGTGTCTAGCTAGAGTGGC
[149 nt withheld, positions 2259-2407]
T
[41 nt withheld, positions 2409-2449]
T
[62 nt withheld, positions 2451-2512]
A
[35 nt withheld, positions 2514-2548]
CCTCCCTCAATCGGTTGAATGTCGCCCTTTTGTCTTTGGCGCTGGTAAACCATATGAA
[86 nt withheld, positions 2607-2692]
T
[54 nt withheld, positions 2694-2747]
CTAGCGCCGCCCTATACCTTGTCTGCCTCCCCGCGTTGCGTCGCGGTGCATGGAGCCGGGCCACCTCGAC
CTGAATGGAAGCCGGCGGCACCTCGCTAACGGATTCACCACTCCAAGAATTGGAGCCAATCAATTCTTGC
GGAGAACTGTGAATGCGCAAACCAACCCTTGGCAGAACATATCCATCGCGTCCGCCATCTCCAGCAGCCG
CACGCGGCGCATCTCGGGCAGCGTTGGGTCCTGGCCACGGGTGCGCATGATCGTGCTCCTGTCGTTGAGG
ACCCGGCTAGGCTGGCGGGGTTGCCTTACTGGTTAGCAGAATGAATCACCGATACGCGAGCGAACGTGAA
GCGACTGCTGCTGCAAAACGTCTGCGACCTGAGCAACAACATGAATGGTCTTCGGTTTCCGTGTTTCGTA
AAGTCTGGAAACGCGGAAGTCAGCGCCCTGCACCATTATGTTCCGGATCTGCATCGCAGGATGCTGCTGG
CTACCCTGTGGAACACCTACATCTGTATTAACGAAGCGCTGGCATTGACCCTGAGTGATTTTTCTCTGGT
CCCGCCGCATCCATACCGCCAGTTGTTTACCCTCACAACGTTCCAGTAACCGGGCATGTTCATCATCAGT
AACCCGTATCGTGAGCATCCTCTCTCGTTTCATCGGTATCATTACCCCCATGAACAGAAATCCCCCTTAC
ACGGAGGCATCAGTGACCAAACAGGAAAAAACCGCCCTTAACATGGCCCGCTTTATCAGAAGCCAGACAT
TAACGCTTCTGGAGAAACTCAACGAGCTGGACGCGGATGAACAGGCAGACATCTGTGAATCGCTTCACGA
CCACGCTGATGAGCTTTACCGCAGGATCCGCGAAATTGTAAGCGTTAATATTTTGTTAAAATTCGCGTTA
AATTTTTGTTAAATCAGCTCATTTTTTAACCAATAGGCCGAAATCGGCAAAATCCCTTATAAATCAAAAG
AATAGACCGAGATAGGGT
[37 nt withheld, positions 3746-3782]
AAAGAACGTGGACTCCAACGTCAAAGG
[49 nt withheld, positions 3810-3858]
T
[91 nt withheld, positions 3860-3950]
G
[124 nt withheld, positions 3952-4075]
CGCGGATCCTGCCTCGCGCGTTTCGGTGATGACGGTGAAAACCTCTGACACATGCAGCTCCCGGAGACGG
TCACAGCTTGTCTGTAAGCGGATGCCGGGAGCAGACAAGCCCGTCAGGGCGCGTCAGCGGGTGTTGGCGG
GTGTCGGGGCGCAGCCATGACCCAGTCACGTAGCGATAGCGGAGTGTATACTGGCTTAACTATGCGGCAT
CAGAGCAGATTGTACTGAGAGTGCACCATATGCGGTGTGAAATACCGCACAGATGCGTAAGGAGAAAATA
CCGCATCAGGCGCTCTTCCGCTTCCTCGCTCACTGACTCGCTGCGCTCGGTCGTTCGGCTGCGGCGAGCG
GTATCAGCTCACTCAAAGGCGGTAATACGGTTATCCACAGAATCAGGGGATAACGCAGGAAAGAACATGT
GAGCAAAAGGCCAGCAAAAGGCCAGGAACCGTAAAAAGGCCGCGTTGCTGGCGTTTTTCCATAGGCTCCG
CCCCCCTGACGAGCATCACAAAAATCGACGCTCAAGTCAGAGGTGGCGAAACCCGACAGGACTATAAAGA
TACCAGGGTTTCCCCCTGGAAGCTCCCTCGTGCGCTCTCCTGTTCCGACCCTGCCGCTTACCGGATACCT
GTCCGCCTTTCTCCCTTCGGGAAGCGTGGCGCTTTCTCATAGCTCACGCTGTAGGTATCTCAGTTCGGTG
TAGGTCGTTCGCTCCAAGCTGGGCTGTGTGCACGAACCCCCCGTTCAGCCCGACCGCTGCGCCTTATCCG
GTAACTATCGTCTTGAGTCCAACCCGGTAAGACACGACTTATCGCCACTGGCAGCAGCCACTGGTAACAG
GATTAGCAGAGCGAGGTATGTAGGCGGTGCTACAGAGTTCTTGAAGTGGTGGCCTAACTACGGCTACACT
AGAAGGACAGTATTTGGTATCTGCGCTCTGCTGAAGCCAGTTACCTTCGGAAAAAGAGTTGGTAGCTCTT
GATCCGGCAAACAAACCACCGCTGGTAGCGGTGGTTTTTTTGTTTGCAAGCAGCAGATTACGCGCAGAAA
AAAAGGATCTCAAGAAGATCCTTTGATCTTTTCTACGGGGTCTGACGCTCAGTGGAACGAAAACTCACGT
TAAGGGATTTTGGTCATGAGATTATCAAAAAGGATCTTCACCTAGATCCTTTTAAATTAAAAATGAAGTT
TTAAATCAATCTAAAGTATATATGAGTAAACTTGGTCTGACAGTTACCAATGCTTAATCAGTGAGGCACC
TATCTCAGCGATCTGTCTATTTCGTTCATCCATAGTTGCCTGACTCCCCGTCGTGTAGATAACTACGATA
CGGGAGGGCTTACCATCTGGCCCCAGTGCTGCAATGATACCGCGAGACCCACGCTCACCGGCTCCAGATT
TATCAGCAATAAACCAGCCAGCCGGAAGGGCCGAGCGCAGAAGTGGTCCTGCAACTTTATCCGCCTCCAT
CCAGTCTATTAATTGTTGCCGGGAAGCTAGAGTAAGTAGTTCGCCAGTTAATAGTTTGCGCAACGTTGTT
GCCATTGCTGCAGGCATCGTGGTGTCACGCTCGTCGTTTGGTATGGCTTCATTCAGCTCCGGTTCCCAAC
GATCAAGGCGAGTTACATGATCCCCCATGTTGTGCAAAAAAGCGGTTAGCTCCTTCGGTCCTCCGATCGT
TGTCAGAAGTAAGTTGGCCGCAGTGTTATCACTCATGGTTATGGCAGCACTGCATAATTCTCTTACTGTC
ATGCCATCCGTAAGATGCTTTTCTGTGACTGGTGAGTACTCAACCAAGTCATTCTGAGAATAGTGTATGC
GGCGACCGAGTTGCTCTTGCCCGGCGTCAACACGGGATAATACCGCGCCACATAGCAGAACTTTAAAAGT
GCTCATCATTGGAAAACGTTCTTCGGGGCGAAAACTCTCAAGGATCTTACCGCTGTTGAGATCCAGTTCG
ATGTAACCCACTCGTGCACCCAACTGATCTTCAGCATCTTTTACTTTCACCAGCGTTTCTGGGTGAGCAA
AAACAGGAAGGCAAAATGCCGCAAAAAAGGGAATAAGGGCGACACGGAAATGTTGAATACTCATACTCTT
CCTTTTTCAATATTATTGAAGCATTTATCAGGGTTATTGTCTCATGAGCGGATACATATTTGAATGTATT
TAGAAAAATAAACAAATAGGGGTTCCGCGCACATTTCCCCGAAAAGTGCCACCTGACGTCTAAGAAACCA
TTATTATCATGACATTAACCTATAAAAATAGGCGTATCACGAGGCCCTTTCGTCTTCAAGAATTCCCGAC
ACCATCGAATGGTGCAAAACCTTTCGCGGTATGGCATGATAGCGCCCGGAAGAGAGTCAATTCAGGGTGG
TGAATGTGAAACCAGTAACGTTATACGATGTCGCAGAGTATGCCGGTGTCTCTTATCAGACCGTTTCCCG
CGTGGTGAACCAGGCCAGCCACGTTTCTGCGAAAACGCGGGAAAAAGTGGAAGCGGCGATGGCGGAGCTG
AATTACATTCCCAACCGCGTGGCACAACAACTGGCGGGCAAACAGTCGTTGCTGATTGGCGTTGCCACCT
CCAGTCTGGCCCTGCACGCGCCGTCGCAAATTGTCGCGGCGATTAAATCTCGCGCCGATCAACTGGGTGC
CAGCGTGGTGGTGTCGATGGTAGAACGAAGCGGCGTCGAAGCCTGTAAAGCGGCGGTGCACAATCTTCTC
GCGCAACGCGTCAGTGGGCTGATCATTAACTATCCGCTGGATGACCAGGATGCCATTGCTGTGGAAGCTG
CCTGCACTAATGTTCCGGCGTTATTTCTTGATGTCTCTGACCAGACACCCATCAACAGTATTATTTTCTC
CCATGAAGACGGTACGCGACTGGGCGTGGAGCATCTGGTCGCATTGGGTCACCAGCAAATCGCGCTGTTA
GCGGGCCCATTAAGTTCTGTCTCGGCGCGTCTGCGTCTGGCTGGCTGGCATAAATATCTCACTCGCAATC
AAATTCAGCCGATAGCGGAACGGGAAGGCGACTGGAGTGCCATGTCCGGTTTTCAACAAACCATGCAAAT
GCTGAATGAGGGCATCGTTCCCACTGCGATGCTGGTTGCCAACGATCAGATGGCGCTGGGCGCAATGCGC
GCCATTACCGAGTCCGGGCTGCGCGTTGGTGCGGATATCTCGGTAGTGGGATACGACGATACCGAAGACA
GCTCATGTTATATCCCGCCGTTAACCACCATCAAACAGGATTTTCGCCTGCTGGGGCAAACCAGCGTGGA
CCGCTTGCTGCAACTCTCTCAGGGCCAGGCGGTGAAGGGCAATCAGCTGTTGCCCGTCTCACTGGTGAAA
AGAAAAACCACCCTGGCGCCCAATACGCAAACCGCCTCTCCCCGCGCGTTGGCCGATTCATTAATGCAGC
TGGCACGACAGGTTTCCCGACTGGAAAGCGGGCAGTGAGCGCAACGCAATTAATGTAAGTTAGCTCACTC
ATTAGGCACAATTCTCATGTTTGACAGCTTATCATCGACTGCACGGTGCACCAATGCTTCTGGCGTCAGG
CAGCCATCGGAAGCTGTGGTATGGCTGTGCAGGTCGTAAATCACTGCATAATTCGTGTCGCTCAAGGCGC
ACTCCCGTTCTGGATAATGTTTTTTGCGCCGACATCATAACGGTTCTGGCAAATATTCTGAAATGAGCTG
Features (pLannotate 1.2.2; 21 found; start..end, strand, type, name):
      1..29      +  promoter       tac promoter: strong E. coli promoter; hybrid between the trp and lac UV5 promoters
     37..53      +  protein_bind   lac operator: The lac repressor binds to the lac operator to inhibit transcription in E. coli. This inhibition can be relieved by adding lactose or isopropyl-β-D-thiogalactopyranoside (IPTG). lac repressor encoded by lacI
    138..155     +  CDS            6xHis: 6xHis affinity tag
    171..824     +  CDS            GST26_SCHJA: Experimental evidence at protein level: Swiss-Prot protein existence level 1. GST isoenzymes appear to play a central role in the parasite detoxification system. Other functions are also suspected including a role in increasing the solubility of haematin in the parasite gut. From Schistosoma japonicum (Blood fluke).
    906..1964    +  CDS            GNAI3: GNAI3_HUMAN - Experimental evidence at protein level: Swiss-Prot protein existence level 1. Heterotrimeric guanine nucleotide-binding proteins (G proteins) function as transducers downstream of G protein-coupled receptors (GPCRs) in numerous signaling cascades. The alpha chain contains the guanine nucleotide binding site and alternates between an active, GTP-bound state and an inactive, GDP-bound state. Signaling by an activated GPCR promotes GDP release and GTP binding. The alpha subunit has a low GTPase activity that converts bound GTP to GDP, thereby terminating the signal. Both GDP release
   1980..2027    +  terminator     fd terminator (sequence withheld): central terminator from bacteriophage fd (Otsuka and Kunisawa, 1982)
   2032..2244    +  CDS            M13 gene III (fragment) (sequence partly withheld): pIII; III; minor coat protein
   2259..2729    +  CDS            M13 gene III (fragment) (sequence partly withheld): pIII; III; minor coat protein
   2751..2821    +  CDS            TcR (fragment): tetracycline efflux protein; tet; confers resistance to tetracycline
   3063..3443    -  CDS            YPB1_ECOLX: Protein predicted: Swiss-Prot protein existence level 4. From Escherichia coli.
   3460..3611    +  CDS            rop (fragment): Rop protein, which maintains plasmids at low copy number; rop
   3647..4075    -  rep_origin     f1 ori (sequence partly withheld): f1 bacteriophage origin of replication; arrow indicates direction of (+) strand synthesis
   4084..4123    +  CDS            rop (fragment): Rop protein, which maintains plasmids at low copy number; rop
   4225..4365    +  misc_feature   bom: basis of mobility region from pBR322
   4551..5138    -  rep_origin     ori: high-copy-number ColE1/pMB1/pBR322/pUC origin of replication
   5309..6169    -  CDS            AmpR: β-lactamase; bla; confers resistance to ampicillin, carbenicillin, and related antibiotics
   6170..6274    -  promoter       AmpR promoter: bla
   6383..6460    +  promoter       lacIq promoter: lacI (mutant); In the lacIq allele, a single base change in the promoter boosts expression of the lacI gene about 10-fold.
   6461..7543    +  CDS            lacI: lac repressor; lacI; The lac repressor binds to the lac operator to inhibit transcription in E. coli. This inhibition can be relieved by adding lactose or isopropyl-β-D-thiogalactopyranoside (IPTG).
   7556..7577    +  protein_bind   CAP binding site: CAP binding activates transcription in the presence of cAMP. E. coli catabolite activator protein
   7596..7613    +  promoter       tet promoter (fragment): E. coli promoter for tetracycline efflux protein gene
