[The description below was written by a language model from this plasmid's Addgene catalogue record and pLannotate feature annotations shown in this document.]
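Description:
pHH0103_GNAI3_G-alpha is a bacterial expression plasmid for producing and purifying the G-alpha domain of human GNAI3, the alpha-i3 subunit of heterotrimeric G proteins, which cycles between GTP-bound active and GDP-bound inactive states downstream of GPCRs. It is built on the pHH0103 backbone and sequenced at 7,785 nt. It replicates in E. coli from a ColE1/pMB1-type origin with the pBR322 bom region, and the catalogue lists it as low copy. Selection is by ampicillin through the β-lactamase gene and its native promoter. An f1 origin is also present, interrupting the rop coding sequence so that only rop fragments are annotated.

Expression is driven by the tac promoter followed by a lac operator. The plasmid carries its own lacI gene under the up-mutated lacIq promoter, so transcription is repressed until induced with IPTG. The annotated features run in order from an N-terminal 6xHis tag to Schistosoma japonicum glutathione S-transferase and then the GNAI3 coding segment of about 1.06 kb, which was inserted between SfiI and NotI sites. This arrangement suggests a His-GST-GNAI3 fusion that can be purified by nickel or glutathione affinity, although the record does not describe the linker between GST and the insert or state that the reading frame is continuous.

A bacteriophage fd terminator follows the insert. Beyond it lie fragments of M13 gene III, a tetracycline-resistance gene fragment and a tet promoter fragment. These look like remnants of a phagemid and pBR322 ancestry rather than functional parts of the expression cassette. The associated study was a large-scale survey of ligands for peptide recognition modules, which suggests the purified domain served as a binding target, but the record itself states only expression and purification.
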