Addgene plasmid #110014: pHH0103_GNAI3_G-alpha
Purpose: Protein expression and purification of GNAI3_G-alpha
Depositing lab: Sachdev Sidhu. Depositing organization: University of Toronto. Publication: Large-scale survey and database of high affinity ligands for peptide recognition modules. Teyra J, Kelil A, Jain S, Helmy M, Jajodia R, Hooda Y, Gu J, D'Cruz AA, Nicholson SE, Min J, Sudol M, Kim PM, Bader GD, Sidhu SS. Mol Syst Biol. 2020 Dec;16(12):e9310. doi: 10.15252/msb.20199310. PubMed 33438817.
Backbone
  Vector backbone: pHH0103
  Vector type: Bacterial Expression
Growth in bacteria
  Bacterial resistance: Ampicillin, 100 μg/mL
  Growth temperature: 37°C
  Growth strain: DH5alpha
  Copy number: Low Copy
Gene/Insert
  Gene/Insert name: GNAI3_G-alpha
  Species: H. sapiens (human)
  Entrez Gene: GNAI3 (a.k.a. 87U6, ARCND1, ARCODS, HG1A)
  Cloning method: Restriction Enzyme; 5′ cloning site Sfi1 (unknown if destroyed); 3′ cloning site Not1 (unknown if destroyed)
Terms and licenses: Academic/Nonprofit Terms; Industry Terms: Not Available to Industry
How to cite: pHH0103_GNAI3_G-alpha was a gift from Sachdev Sidhu (Addgene plasmid # 110014 ; http://n2t.net/addgene:110014 ; RRID:Addgene_110014)
