>Addgene plasmid #110014 | pHH0103_GNAI3_G-alpha | depositor partial sequence | sequence record 206966 | pHH0103_GNAI3_G-alpha sequence 1080 bps
GGCCCAGCCGGCCGGCTGCACCCTGAGCGCGGAAGATAAAGCGGCCGTTGAACGTTCTAAAATGATTGAT
CGTAACCTGCGCGAAGACGGTGAAAAAGCAGCTAAAGAAGTTAAACTGCTGCTGCTGGGTGCAGGTGAAA
GCGGTAAATCTACCATCGTCAAACAGATGAAAATCATCCATGAAGATGGTTACTCCGAAGACGAATGTAA
ACAGTATAAAGTGGTTGTCTACAGTAATACGATTCAATCCATTATCGCCATTATCCGTGCAATGGGCCGC
CTGAAAATCGATTTTGGTGAAGCGGCCCGTGCCGATGACGCACGTCAGCTGTTCGTCCTGGCTGGCAGCG
CGGAAGAAGGTGTCATGACCCCGGAACTGGCTGGCGTGATTAAACGTCTGTGGCGCGATGGCGGTGTGCA
GGCATGCTTTAGCCGTTCTCGCGAATATCAACTGAACGACAGTGCCTCCTATTACCTGAATGATCTGGAC
CGCATTTCACAGTCGAACTACATCCCGACCCAGCAAGATGTTCTGCGTACGCGCGTCAAAACCACGGGCA
TTGTGGAAACCCATTTCACGTTCAAAGATCTGTACTTCAAAATGTTCGACGTTGGCGGTCAACGTTCAGA
ACGCAAAAAATGGATCCACTGCTTTGAAGGTGTGACCGCTATTATCTTCTGTGTTGCGCTGTCGGATTAC
GACCTGGTGCTGGCGGAAGATGAAGAAATGAACCGTATGCATGAATCAATGAAACTGTTCGACTCGATCT
GTAACAACAAATGGTTCACCGAAACGAGCATTATCCTGTTTCTGAACAAAAAAGACCTGTTTGAAGAAAA
AATCAAACGCAGTCCGCTGACCATCTGCTATCCGGAATACACCGGCTCCAACACGTATGAAGAAGCAGCT
GCGTACATTCAGTGTCAATTTGAAGATCTGAATCGTCGCAAAGACACCAAAGAAATCTATACCCACTTCA
CGTGCGCCACCGATACGAAAAATGTGCAGTTTGTTTTCGATGCAGTCACGGACGTGATCATCAAAAACAA
CCTGAAAGAATGTGGTCTGTACGCGGCCGC
